Addgene plasmid #121178: pMK344 (Hygro-P2A-mAID)
Purpose: N-terminal tagging
Depositing lab: Masato Kanemaki. Depositing organization: National Institute of Genetics. Publication: Generation of conditional auxin-inducible degron (AID) cells and tight control of degron-fused proteins using the degradation inhibitor auxinole. Yesbolatova A, Natsume T, Hayashi KI, Kanemaki MT. Methods. 2019 Apr 23. pii: S1046-2023(18)30331-1. doi: 10.1016/j.ymeth.2019.04.010. PubMed 31026591.
Backbone
  Vector backbone: pBluescript
  Vector type: CRISPR
Growth in bacteria
  Bacterial resistance: Ampicillin, 100 μg/mL
  Growth temperature: 37°C
  Growth strain: DH5alpha
  Copy number: High Copy
Gene/Insert
  Gene/Insert name: Hygro-P2A-mAID
  Species: Synthetic
  Cloning method: Restriction Enzyme; 5′ cloning site Unknown (unknown if destroyed); 3′ cloning site Unknown (unknown if destroyed)
Terms and licenses: Academic/Nonprofit Terms; Industry Terms: Not Available to Industry
How to cite: pMK344 (Hygro-P2A-mAID) was a gift from Masato Kanemaki (Addgene plasmid # 121178 ; http://n2t.net/addgene:121178 ; RRID:Addgene_121178)
