[The description below was written by a language model from this plasmid's Addgene catalogue record and pLannotate feature annotations shown in this document.]
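Description:
pMK344 (Hygro-P2A-mAID) is a 4,270 nt pBluescript-based cassette plasmid intended for N-terminal tagging of proteins with the mini auxin-inducible degron (mAID). It is catalogued under the CRISPR vector type, which fits use as a source of donor cassette for genome-editing-based knock-in, although no Cas9 or guide RNA elements appear in the feature table. In E. coli it is maintained at high copy through the ColE1/pUC-type origin and selected with ampicillin via the AmpR β-lactamase gene and its own promoter. An f1 origin and remnants of the pBluescript lacZα/lac promoter region are also retained.

The synthetic insert sits between fragments of the pBluescript multiple cloning site, flanked by the T7 and T3 phage promoters of the backbone. It consists of the hph hygromycin phosphotransferase coding sequence followed, after a short gap, by the mini-AID coding sequence, a minimal degron derived from Arabidopsis thaliana IAA17. The P2A self-cleaving peptide named in the construct title is not separately annotated but would be expected to occupy that gap. No mammalian promoter or polyadenylation signal is annotated. This is consistent with a design in which the cassette is placed in frame at the start of an endogenous gene, so that the gene's own promoter drives hygromycin resistance, the 2A peptide separates the marker, and mAID remains fused to the N-terminus of the target protein. The record does not list homology arms, so these would need to be supplied for each target locus. In cells expressing TIR1, the tagged protein can then be depleted by auxin addition, allowing conditional degron cell lines to be generated.
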