Features (pLannotate 1.2.2; 15 found; start..end, strand, type, name):
     90..108     +  promoter       T7 promoter: promoter for bacteriophage T7 RNA polymerase
    117..165     -  misc_feature   MCS (fragment): pBluescript multiple cloning site
    171..1193    +  CDS            hph: KHYB_ECOLX - Experimental evidence at protein level: Swiss-Prot protein existence level 1. The aminoglycoside phosphotransferases achieve inactivation of their antibiotic substrates by phosphorylation. Only phosphorylates hygromycin and closely related compounds such as demethyl analogs and destomycin. From Escherichia coli.
   1269..1472    +  CDS            mini-AID: minimal degron from the auxin-responsive IAA17 protein of Arabidopsis thaliana (Kubota et al., 2013) acts as an auxin-inducible degron (AID) in the presence of TIR1
   1491..1532    -  misc_feature   MCS (fragment): pBluescript multiple cloning site
   1545..1563    -  promoter       T3 promoter: promoter for bacteriophage T3 RNA polymerase
   1608..1624    -  protein_bind   lac operator: The lac repressor binds to the lac operator to inhibit transcription in E. coli. This inhibition can be relieved by adding lactose or isopropyl-β-D-thiogalactopyranoside (IPTG). lac repressor encoded by lacI
   1632..1662    -  promoter       lac promoter: promoter for the E. coli lac operon
   1677..1698    -  protein_bind   CAP binding site: CAP binding activates transcription in the presence of cAMP. E. coli catabolite activator protein
   1711..1803    -  CDS            lacI (fragment): lac repressor; lacI; The lac repressor binds to the lac operator to inhibit transcription in E. coli. This inhibition can be relieved by adding lactose or isopropyl-β-D-thiogalactopyranoside (IPTG).
   1986..2574    -  rep_origin     ori: high-copy-number ColE1/pMB1/pBR322/pUC origin of replication
   2745..3605    -  CDS            AmpR: β-lactamase; bla; confers resistance to ampicillin, carbenicillin, and related antibiotics
   3606..3710    -  promoter       AmpR promoter: bla
   3737..4095    +  rep_origin     f1 ori (sequence partly withheld): f1 bacteriophage origin of replication; arrow indicates direction of (+) strand synthesis
   4197..82      -  CDS            lacZα (fragment) (across the origin): LacZα fragment of β-galactosidase; lacZ fragment
>Addgene plasmid #121178 | pMK344 (Hygro-P2A-mAID) | addgene full sequence | sequence record 235302 | Addgene NGS Result
AAGGGGGATGTGCTGCAAGGCGATTAAGTTGGGTAACGCCAGGGTTTTCCCAGTCACGACGTTGTAAAAC
GACGGCCAGTGAGCGCGCGTAATACGACTCACTATAGGGCGAATTGGGTACCGGGCCCCCCCTCGAGGTC
GACGGTATCGATAAGCTTGATATCGCCACCATGAAAAAGCCTGAACTCACCGCGACGTCTGTCGAGAAGT
TTCTGATCGAAAAGTTCGACAGCGTCTCCGACCTGATGCAGCTCTCGGAGGGCGAAGAATCTCGTGCTTT
CAGCTTCGATGTAGGAGGGCGTGGATATGTCCTGCGGGTAAATAGCTGCGCCGATGGTTTCTACAAAGAT
CGTTATGTTTATCGGCACTTTGCATCGGCCGCGCTCCCGATTCCGGAAGTGCTTGACATTGGGGAATTCA
GCGAGAGCCTGACCTATTGCATCTCCCGCCGTGCACAGGGTGTCACGTTGCAAGACCTGCCTGAAACCGA
ACTGCCCGCTGTTCTGCAGCCGGTCGCGGAGGCCATGGATGCGATCGCTGCGGCCGATCTTAGCCAGACG
AGCGGGTTCGGCCCATTCGGACCGCAAGGAATCGGTCAATACACTACATGGCGTGATTTCATATGCGCGA
TTGCTGATCCCCATGTGTATCACTGGCAAACTGTGATGGACGACACCGTCAGTGCGTCCGTCGCGCAGGC
TCTCGATGAGCTGATGCTTTGGGCCGAGGACTGCCCCGAAGTCCGGCACCTCGTGCACGCGGATTTCGGC
TCCAACAATGTCCTGACGGACAATGGCCGCATAACAGCGGTCATTGACTGGAGCGAGGCGATGTTCGGGG
ATTCCCAATACGAGGTCGCCAACATCTTCTTCTGGAGGCCGTGGTTGGCTTGTATGGAGCAGCAGACGCG
CTACTTCGAGCGGAGGCATCCGGAGCTTGCAGGATCGCCGCGGCTCCGGGCGTATATGCTCCGCATTGGT
CTTGACCAACTCTATCAGAGCTTGGTTGACGGCAATTTCGATGATGCAGCTTGGGCGCAGGGTCGATGCG
ACGCAATCGTCCGATCCGGAGCCGGGACTGTCGGGCGTACACAAATCGCCCGCAGAAGCGCGGCCGTCTG
GACCGATGGCTGTGTAGAAGTACTCGCCGATAGTGGAAACCGACGCCCCAGCACTCGTCCGAGGGCAAAG
GAATCAGGAAGCGGAGCTACTAACTTCAGCCTGCTGAAGCAGGCTGGAGACGTGGAGGAGAACCCTGGAC
CTAGATCTAAGGAGAAGAGTGCTTGTCCTAAAGATCCAGCCAAACCTCCGGCCAAGGCACAAGTTGTGGG
ATGGCCACCGGTGAGATCATACCGGAAGAACGTGATGGTTTCCTGCCAAAAATCAAGCGGTGGCCCGGAG
GCGGCGGCGTTCGTGAAGGTATCAATGGACGGAGCACCGTACTTGAGGAAAATCGATTTGAGGATGTATA
AAGGCGCTGGTGCAGGCGCCGGATCCACTAGTTCTAGAGCGGCCGCCACCGCGGTGGAGCTCCAGCTTTT
GTTCCCTTTAGTGAGGGTTAATTGCGCGCTTGGCGTAATCATGGTCATAGCTGTTTCCTGTGTGAAATTG
TTATCCGCTCACAATTCCACACAACATACGAGCCGGAAGCATAAAGTGTAAAGCCTGGGGTGCCTAATGA
GTGAGCTAACTCACATTAATTGCGTTGCGCTCACTGCCCGCTTTCCAGTCGGGAAACCTGTCGTGCCAGC
TGCATTAATGAATCGGCCAACGCGCGGGGAGAGGCGGTTTGCGTATTGGGCGCTCTTCCGCTTCCTCGCT
CACTGACTCGCTGCGCTCGGTCGTTCGGCTGCGGCGAGCGGTATCAGCTCACTCAAAGGCGGTAATACGG
TTATCCACAGAATCAGGGGATAACGCAGGAAAGAACATGTGAGCAAAAGGCCAGCAAAAGGCCAGGAACC
GTAAAAAGGCCGCGTTGCTGGCGTTTTTCCATAGGCTCCGCCCCCCTGACGAGCATCACAAAAATCGACG
CTCAAGTCAGAGGTGGCGAAACCCGACAGGACTATAAAGATACCAGGCGTTTCCCCCTGGAAGCTCCCTC
GTGCGCTCTCCTGTTCCGACCCTGCCGCTTACCGGATACCTGTCCGCCTTTCTCCCTTCGGGAAGCGTGG
CGCTTTCTCATAGCTCACGCTGTAGGTATCTCAGTTCGGTGTAGGTCGTTCGCTCCAAGCTGGGCTGTGT
GCACGAACCCCCCGTTCAGCCCGACCGCTGCGCCTTATCCGGTAACTATCGTCTTGAGTCCAACCCGGTA
AGACACGACTTATCGCCACTGGCAGCAGCCACTGGTAACAGGATTAGCAGAGCGAGGTATGTAGGCGGTG
CTACAGAGTTCTTGAAGTGGTGGCCTAACTACGGCTACACTAGAAGAACAGTATTTGGTATCTGCGCTCT
GCTGAAGCCAGTTACCTTCGGAAAAAGAGTTGGTAGCTCTTGATCCGGCAAACAAACCACCGCTGGTAGC
GGTGGTTTTTTTGTTTGCAAGCAGCAGATTACGCGCAGAAAAAAAGGATCTCAAGAAGATCCTTTGATCT
TTTCTACGGGGTCTGACGCTCAGTGGAACGAAAACTCACGTTAAGGGATTTTGGTCATGAGATTATCAAA
AAGGATCTTCACCTAGATCCTTTTAAATTAAAAATGAAGTTTTAAATCAATCTAAAGTATATATGAGTAA
ACTTGGTCTGACAGTTACCAATGCTTAATCAGTGAGGCACCTATCTCAGCGATCTGTCTATTTCGTTCAT
CCATAGTTGCCTGACTCCCCGTCGTGTAGATAACTACGATACGGGAGGGCTTACCATCTGGCCCCAGTGC
TGCAATGATACCGCGAGACCCACGCTCACCGGCTCCAGATTTATCAGCAATAAACCAGCCAGCCGGAAGG
GCCGAGCGCAGAAGTGGTCCTGCAACTTTATCCGCCTCCATCCAGTCTATTAATTGTTGCCGGGAAGCTA
GAGTAAGTAGTTCGCCAGTTAATAGTTTGCGCAACGTTGTTGCCATTGCTACAGGCATCGTGGTGTCACG
CTCGTCGTTTGGTATGGCTTCATTCAGCTCCGGTTCCCAACGATCAAGGCGAGTTACATGATCCCCCATG
TTGTGCAAAAAAGCGGTTAGCTCCTTCGGTCCTCCGATCGTTGTCAGAAGTAAGTTGGCCGCAGTGTTAT
CACTCATGGTTATGGCAGCACTGCATAATTCTCTTACTGTCATGCCATCCGTAAGATGCTTTTCTGTGAC
TGGTGAGTACTCAACCAAGTCATTCTGAGAATAGTGTATGCGGCGACCGAGTTGCTCTTGCCCGGCGTCA
ATACGGGATAATACCGCGCCACATAGCAGAACTTTAAAAGTGCTCATCATTGGAAAACGTTCTTCGGGGC
GAAAACTCTCAAGGATCTTACCGCTGTTGAGATCCAGTTCGATGTAACCCACTCGTGCACCCAACTGATC
TTCAGCATCTTTTACTTTCACCAGCGTTTCTGGGTGAGCAAAAACAGGAAGGCAAAATGCCGCAAAAAAG
GGAATAAGGGCGACACGGAAATGTTGAATACTCATACTCTTCCTTTTTCAATATTATTGAAGCATTTATC
AGGGTTATTGTCTCATGAGCGGATACATATTTGAATGTATTTAGAAAAATAAACAAATAGGGGTTCCGCG
CACATTTCCCCGAAAAGTGCCACCTG
[124 nt withheld, positions 3737-3860]
C
[91 nt withheld, positions 3862-3952]
A
[49 nt withheld, positions 3954-4002]
CCTTTGACGTTGGAGTCCACGTTCTTT
[37 nt withheld, positions 4030-4066]
ACCCTATCTCGGTCTATTCTTTTGATTTATAAGGGATTTTGCCGATTTCGGCCTATTGGTTAAAAAAATG
AGCTGATTTAACAAAAATTTAACGCGAATTTTAACAAAATATTAACGCTTACAATTTCCATTCGCCATTC
AGGCTGCGCAACTGTTGGGAAGGGCGATCGGTGCGGGCCTCTTCGCTATTACGCCAGCTGGCGA
